Addgene plasmid #82472: pCDNA3-myc- mCE(Del 25C)
Purpose: Expresses myc tag and mRNA capping enzyme without 25 amino acid from C-terminal
Depositing lab: Daniel Schoenberg. Depositing organization: Ohio State University. Publication: The cytoplasmic capping complex assembles on adapter protein nck1 bound to the proline-rich C-terminus of Mammalian capping enzyme. Mukherjee C, Bakthavachalu B, Schoenberg DR. PLoS Biol. 2014 Aug 19;12(8):e1001933. doi: 10.1371/journal.pbio.1001933. eCollection 2014 Aug. PBIOLOGY-D-14-00159 PubMed 25137142.
Backbone
  Vector backbone: pcDNA3
  Backbone size w/o insert (bp): 5383
  Total vector size (bp): 7134
  Vector type: Mammalian Expression
  Selectable markers: Neomycin (select with G418)
Growth in bacteria
  Bacterial resistance: Ampicillin, 100 μg/mL
  Growth temperature: 37°C
  Growth strain: DH5alpha
  Copy number: High Copy
Gene/Insert
  Gene/Insert name: myc-mCE-C terminal deleted (alt name: mRNA capping enzyme)
  Species: M. musculus (mouse)
  Insert size (bp): 1715
  Entrez Gene: Rngtt (a.k.a. AU020997, HCE, MCE1)
  Promoter: CMV
  Tag / fusion protein: myc (N terminal on insert)
  Cloning method: Restriction Enzyme; 5′ cloning site Kpn1 (not destroyed); 3′ cloning site Apa1 (not destroyed)
  Sequencing primers: 5′ CMV primer; 3′ SP6 primer
Terms and licenses: Academic/Nonprofit Terms; Industry Terms: Not Available to Industry
How to cite: pCDNA3-myc- mCE(Del 25C) was a gift from Daniel Schoenberg (Addgene plasmid # 82472 ; http://n2t.net/addgene:82472 ; RRID:Addgene_82472)
