[The description below was written by a language model from this plasmid's Addgene catalogue record and pLannotate feature annotations shown in this document.]
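Description:
pCDNA3-myc- mCE(Del 25C) is a 7,134 bp mammalian expression plasmid built on the pcDNA3 backbone. It is propagated in E. coli through a high-copy ColE1/pUC-type origin and selected with ampicillin via the β-lactamase gene. An f1 origin is also present, which allows production of single-stranded DNA. For mammalian cells, an SV40 enhancer/early promoter drives the neomycin phosphotransferase gene, followed by an SV40 polyadenylation signal, so stable transfectants can be selected with G418. The automated annotation also reports short fragments such as bom, lac regulatory elements, a ble fragment and a truncated HIV-1 LTR match next to the CMV promoter. These look like backbone remnants or similarity hits rather than functional parts of the design.

The payload is a mouse Rngtt cDNA encoding the bifunctional mRNA capping enzyme, which has an N-terminal RNA 5'-triphosphatase activity and a C-terminal guanylyltransferase activity. The insert lacks the last 25 amino acids of the C-terminus and carries an N-terminal myc epitope tag. The tag is not annotated separately in the feature table, though there is room for it upstream of the annotated Rngtt coding region. The insert was cloned between KpnI and ApaI sites. Expression is driven by the CMV immediate-early enhancer and promoter and terminated by the bovine growth hormone polyadenylation signal. Flanking T7 and SP6 promoters could support in vitro transcription or serve as sequencing primer sites.

The associated publication concerns assembly of the cytoplasmic capping complex on the adapter protein Nck1, which binds the proline-rich C-terminus of the capping enzyme. This truncation therefore most likely serves as a deletion mutant for testing the contribution of that C-terminal region, with the protein detected or immunoprecipitated through the myc tag.
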