Features (pLannotate 1.2.2; 21 found; start..end, strand, type, name):
     36..80      -  misc_feature   bom (fragment): basis of mobility region from pBR322
    235..614     +  enhancer       CMV enhancer: human cytomegalovirus immediate early enhancer
    615..818     +  promoter       CMV promoter: human cytomegalovirus (CMV) immediate early promoter
    814..847     +  LTR            5' LTR (truncated) (fragment): truncated 5' long terminal repeat (LTR) from HIV-1
    863..881     +  promoter       T7 promoter: promoter for bacteriophage T7 RNA polymerase
    961..2673    +  CDS            Rngtt: MCE1_MOUSE - Also known as Cap1a. Experimental evidence at protein level: Swiss-Prot protein existence level 1. Bifunctional mRNA-capping enzyme exhibiting RNA 5'- triphosphatase activity in the N-terminal part and mRNA guanylyltransferase activity in the C-terminal part. Catalyzes the first two steps of cap formation: by removing the gamma-phosphate from the 5'-triphosphate end of nascent mRNA to yield a diphosphate end, and by transferring the gmp moiety of GTP to the 5'-diphosphate terminus. From Mus musculus (Mouse).
   2686..2704    -  promoter       SP6 promoter: promoter for bacteriophage SP6 RNA polymerase
   2730..2954    +  polyA_signal   bGH poly(A) signal: bovine growth hormone polyadenylation signal
   2958..2979    +  promoter       SV40 promoter (fragment): SV40 enhancer and early promoter
   3000..3428    +  rep_origin     f1 ori (sequence partly withheld): f1 bacteriophage origin of replication; arrow indicates direction of (+) strand synthesis
   3442..3772    +  promoter       SV40 promoter: SV40 enhancer and early promoter
   3839..4630    +  CDS            neo: KKA2_KLEPN - Also known as kan, nptII. Experimental evidence at protein level: Swiss-Prot protein existence level 1. Resistance to kanamycin, neomycin, paromomycin, ribostamycin, butirosin and gentamicin B. From Klebsiella pneumoniae.
   4654..4812    +  CDS            ble (fragment): BLE_KLEPN - Experimental evidence at protein level: Swiss-Prot protein existence level 1. Binding protein with a strong affinity to the bleomycin family of antibiotics. Binds to CL990; an antimitotic-antibiotic compound. From Klebsiella pneumoniae.
   4807..4928    +  polyA_signal   SV40 poly(A) signal: SV40 polyadenylation signal
   5001..5017    -  protein_bind   lac operator: The lac repressor binds to the lac operator to inhibit transcription in E. coli. This inhibition can be relieved by adding lactose or isopropyl-β-D-thiogalactopyranoside (IPTG). lac repressor encoded by lacI
   5025..5055    -  promoter       lac promoter: promoter for the E. coli lac operon
   5070..5091    -  protein_bind   CAP binding site: CAP binding activates transcription in the presence of cAMP. E. coli catabolite activator protein
   5104..5196    -  CDS            lacI (fragment): lac repressor; lacI; The lac repressor binds to the lac operator to inhibit transcription in E. coli. This inhibition can be relieved by adding lactose or isopropyl-β-D-thiogalactopyranoside (IPTG).
   5379..5967    -  rep_origin     ori: high-copy-number ColE1/pMB1/pBR322/pUC origin of replication
   6138..6998    -  CDS            AmpR: β-lactamase; bla; confers resistance to ampicillin, carbenicillin, and related antibiotics
   6999..7103    -  promoter       AmpR promoter: bla
>Addgene plasmid #82472 | pCDNA3-myc- mCE(Del 25C) | depositor full sequence | sequence record 157157 | pCDNA3-myc- mCE(Del 25C) sequence 7134 bps
GACGGATCGGGAGATCTCCCGATCCCCTATGGTCGACTCTCAGTACAATCTGCTCTGATGCCGCATAGTT
AAGCCAGTATCTGCTCCCTGCTTGTGTGTTGGAGGTCGCTGAGTAGTGCGCGAGCAAAATTTAAGCTACA
ACAAGGCAAGGCTTGACCGACAATTGCATGAAGAATCTGCTTAGGGTTAGGCGTTTTGCGCTGCTTCGCG
ATGTACGGGCCAGATATACGCGTTGACATTGATTATTGACTAGTTATTAATAGTAATCAATTACGGGGTC
ATTAGTTCATAGCCCATATATGGAGTTCCGCGTTACATAACTTACGGTAAATGGCCCGCCTGGCTGACCG
CCCAACGACCCCCGCCCATTGACGTCAATAATGACGTATGTTCCCATAGTAACGCCAATAGGGACTTTCC
ATTGACGTCAATGGGTGGACTATTTACGGTAAACTGCCCACTTGGCAGTACATCAAGTGTATCATATGCC
AAGTACGCCCCCTATTGACGTCAATGACGGTAAATGGCCCGCCTGGCATTATGCCCAGTACATGACCTTA
TGGGACTTTCCTACTTGGCAGTACATCTACGTATTAGTCATCGCTATTACCATGGTGATGCGGTTTTGGC
AGTACATCAATGGGCGTGGATAGCGGTTTGACTCACGGGGATTTCCAAGTCTCCACCCCATTGACGTCAA
TGGGAGTTTGTTTTGGCACCAAAATCAACGGGACTTTCCAAAATGTCGTAACAACTCCGCCCCATTGACG
CAAATGGGCGGTAGGCGTGTACGGTGGGAGGTCTATATAAGCAGAGCTCTCTGGCTAACTAGAGAACCCA
CTGCTTACTGGCTTATCGAAATTAATACGACTCACTATAGGGAGACCCAAGCTTGGTACCACCATGGCAT
CAATGCAGAAGCTGATCTCAGAGGAGGACCTGCTTATGGCCATGGAGGCCGCTTACAACAAGATCCCGCC
GCGGTGGCTGAACTGTCCGCGGCGCGGTCAGCCGGTGGCAGGAAGATTCTTACCTCTGAAGACGATGCTG
GGGCCAAGATATGATAGTCAAGTTGCTGAAGAAAACCGGTTCCATCCCAGTATGCTCTCAAATTATCTAA
AGAGCCTGAAGGTTAAAATGAGCTTGTTGGTGGATCTGACAAATACTTCAAGGTTCTATGACAGAAATGA
CATAGAAAAAGAAGGAATCAAGTATATCAAACTTCAGTGTAAAGGACATGGCGAATGCCCCACCACTGAG
AATACTGAGACATTCATTCGCCTGTGTGAGAGGTTTAATGAAAGAAGCCCACCTGAACTTATAGGTGTTC
ACTGCACCCATGGCTTCAACCGTACTGGTTTCCTTATATGTGCCTTTTTGGTGGAAAAAATGGATTGGAG
TATTGAAGCAGCAGTTGCTACATTTGCCCAAGCCAGACCACCAGGAATCTACAAGGGTGATTATTTGAAG
GAACTTTTTCGTCGCTATGGAGATATAGAAGAAGCACCACCACCACCTGTATTGCCAGATTGGTGTTTTG
AAGATGAGGATGAAGAAGATGAGGATGAAGATGGAAAAAAGGACTCAGAACCAGGGTCAAGTGCATCCTT
TAGTAAAAGGAGAAAAGAGCGGTTAAAACTGGGAGCTATTTTCTTGGAAGGCATAACTGTTAAAGGTGTA
ACTCAAGTAACAACTCAACCCAAGTTAGGAGAGGTGCAGCAGAAATGTCATCAGTTCTGTGGCTGGGAAG
GGTCTGGGTTCCCTGGAGCACAGCCTGTCTCCATGGACAAGCAAAATATTAGACTTTTAGAGCAGAAGCC
TTATAAAGTAAGCTGGAAAGCAGACGGCACTCGTTACATGATGTTGATTGATGGCACAAATGAAGTTTTT
ATGATTGACAGAGATAATTCCGTTTTTCATGTTTCAAATCTGGAATTTCCATTTCGTAAAGATCTTCGCA
TGCATTTATCAAATACTCTTTTGGATGGGGAAATGATCATTGACAAAGTAAATGGACAGGCCGTCCCAAG
ATATTTGATCTATGACATAATTAAGTTCAATGCACAACCAGTTGGAGACTGTGATTTTAATATTCGTCTA
CAGTGTATTGAACGTGAAATTATAAGTCCACGACATGAAAAAATGAAGACTGGACTCATTGACAAAACAC
AGGAACCATTTAGTGTCAGACCTAAACAATTTTTTGACATCAATATTTCAAGAAAGCTTCTGGAAGGAAA
TTTTGCCAAAGAAGTCAGCCATGAAATGGATGGACTTATTTTTCAGCCTATTGGAAAATACAAGCCTGGT
CGATGTGATGACATTTTGAAATGGAAACCTCCCAGTCTAAACTCTGTGGATTTTCGACTTAAGATAACAA
GAATGGGAGGAGAAGGGTTGCTTCCACAGAATGTTGGCCTTCTCTATGTTGGAGGTTATGAAAGACCCTT
TGCACAAATCAAGGTGACAAAAGAACTAAAACAGTATGACAACAAAATTATAGAATGCAAATTTGAGAAC
AATAGCTGGGTCTTCATGAGACAGAGGATAGACAAAAGTTTCCCAAATGCCTACAACACAGCCATGGCTG
TGTGCAATAGCATCTCGAACCCTGTCACCAAGGAGATGCTGTTTGAATTCATTGACAGATGTGCAGCAGC
CGCCCAGGGACAGTGAGGGCCCTATTCTATAGTGTCACCTAAATGCTAGAGCTCGCTGATCAGCCTCGAC
TGTGCCTTCTAGTTGCCAGCCATCTGTTGTTTGCCCCTCCCCCGTGCCTTCCTTGACCCTGGAAGGTGCC
ACTCCCACTGTCCTTTCCTAATAAAATGAGGAAATTGCATCGCATTGTCTGAGTAGGTGTCATTCTATTC
TGGGGGGTGGGGTGGGGCAGGACAGCAAGGGGGAGGATTGGGAAGACAATAGCAGGCATGCTGGGGATGC
GGTGGGCTCTATGGCTTCTGAGGCGGAAAGAACCAGCTGGGGCTCTAGGGGGTATCCCC
[124 nt withheld, positions 3000-3123]
C
[32 nt withheld, positions 3125-3156]
CA
[57 nt withheld, positions 3159-3215]
A
[49 nt withheld, positions 3217-3265]
CCTTTGACGTTGGAGTCCACGTTCTTT
[37 nt withheld, positions 3293-3329]
ACCCTATCTCGGTCTATTCTTTTGATTTATAAGGGATTTTGGGGATTTCGGCCTATTGGTTAAAAAATGA
GCTGATTTAACAAAAATTTAACGCGAATTAATTCTGTGGAATGTGTGTCAGTTAGGGTGTGGAAAGTCCC
CAGGCTCCCCAGGCAGGCAGAAGTATGCAAAGCATGCATCTCAATTAGTCAGCAACCAGGTGTGGAAAGT
CCCCAGGCTCCCCAGCAGGCAGAAGTATGCAAAGCATGCATCTCAATTAGTCAGCAACCATAGTCCCGCC
CCTAACTCCGCCCATCCCGCCCCTAACTCCGCCCAGTTCCGCCCATTCTCCGCCCCATGGCTGACTAATT
TTTTTTATTTATGCAGAGGCCGAGGCCGCCTCTGCCTCTGAGCTATTCCAGAAGTAGTGAGGAGGCTTTT
TTGGAGGCCTAGGCTTTTGCAAAAAGCTCCCGGGAGCTTGTATATCCATTTTCGGATCTGATCAAGAGAC
AGGATGAGGATCGTTTCGCATGATTGAACAAGATGGATTGCACGCAGGTTCTCCGGCCGCTTGGGTGGAG
AGGCTATTCGGCTATGACTGGGCACAACAGACAATCGGCTGCTCTGATGCCGCCGTGTTCCGGCTGTCAG
CGCAGGGGCGCCCGGTTCTTTTTGTCAAGACCGACCTGTCCGGTGCCCTGAATGAACTGCAGGACGAGGC
AGCGCGGCTATCGTGGCTGGCCACGACGGGCGTTCCTTGCGCAGCTGTGCTCGACGTTGTCACTGAAGCG
GGAAGGGACTGGCTGCTATTGGGCGAAGTGCCGGGGCAGGATCTCCTGTCATCTCACCTTGCTCCTGCCG
AGAAAGTATCCATCATGGCTGATGCAATGCGGCGGCTGCATACGCTTGATCCGGCTACCTGCCCATTCGA
CCACCAAGCGAAACATCGCATCGAGCGAGCACGTACTCGGATGGAAGCCGGTCTTGTCGATCAGGATGAT
CTGGACGAAGAGCATCAGGGGCTCGCGCCAGCCGAACTGTTCGCCAGGCTCAAGGCGCGCATGCCCGACG
GCGAGGATCTCGTCGTGACCCATGGCGATGCCTGCTTGCCGAATATCATGGTGGAAAATGGCCGCTTTTC
TGGATTCATCGACTGTGGCCGGCTGGGTGTGGCGGACCGCTATCAGGACATAGCGTTGGCTACCCGTGAT
ATTGCTGAAGAGCTTGGCGGCGAATGGGCTGACCGCTTCCTCGTGCTTTACGGTATCGCCGCTCCCGATT
CGCAGCGCATCGCCTTCTATCGCCTTCTTGACGAGTTCTTCTGAGCGGGACTCTGGGGTTCGAAATGACC
GACCAAGCGACGCCCAACCTGCCATCACGAGATTTCGATTCCACCGCCGCCTTCTATGAAAGGTTGGGCT
TCGGAATCGTTTTCCGGGACGCCGGCTGGATGATCCTCCAGCGCGGGGATCTCATGCTGGAGTTCTTCGC
CCACCCCAACTTGTTTATTGCAGCTTATAATGGTTACAAATAAAGCAATAGCATCACAAATTTCACAAAT
AAAGCATTTTTTTCACTGCATTCTAGTTGTGGTTTGTCCAAACTCATCAATGTATCTTATCATGTCTGTA
TACCGTCGACCTCTAGCTAGAGCTTGGCGTAATCATGGTCATAGCTGTTTCCTGTGTGAAATTGTTATCC
GCTCACAATTCCACACAACATACGAGCCGGAAGCATAAAGTGTAAAGCCTGGGGTGCCTAATGAGTGAGC
TAACTCACATTAATTGCGTTGCGCTCACTGCCCGCTTTCCAGTCGGGAAACCTGTCGTGCCAGCTGCATT
AATGAATCGGCCAACGCGCGGGGAGAGGCGGTTTGCGTATTGGGCGCTCTTCCGCTTCCTCGCTCACTGA
CTCGCTGCGCTCGGTCGTTCGGCTGCGGCGAGCGGTATCAGCTCACTCAAAGGCGGTAATACGGTTATCC
ACAGAATCAGGGGATAACGCAGGAAAGAACATGTGAGCAAAAGGCCAGCAAAAGGCCAGGAACCGTAAAA
AGGCCGCGTTGCTGGCGTTTTTCCATAGGCTCCGCCCCCCTGACGAGCATCACAAAAATCGACGCTCAAG
TCAGAGGTGGCGAAACCCGACAGGACTATAAAGATACCAGGCGTTTCCCCCTGGAAGCTCCCTCGTGCGC
TCTCCTGTTCCGACCCTGCCGCTTACCGGATACCTGTCCGCCTTTCTCCCTTCGGGAAGCGTGGCGCTTT
CTCAATGCTCACGCTGTAGGTATCTCAGTTCGGTGTAGGTCGTTCGCTCCAAGCTGGGCTGTGTGCACGA
ACCCCCCGTTCAGCCCGACCGCTGCGCCTTATCCGGTAACTATCGTCTTGAGTCCAACCCGGTAAGACAC
GACTTATCGCCACTGGCAGCAGCCACTGGTAACAGGATTAGCAGAGCGAGGTATGTAGGCGGTGCTACAG
AGTTCTTGAAGTGGTGGCCTAACTACGGCTACACTAGAAGGACAGTATTTGGTATCTGCGCTCTGCTGAA
GCCAGTTACCTTCGGAAAAAGAGTTGGTAGCTCTTGATCCGGCAAACAAACCACCGCTGGTAGCGGTGGT
TTTTTTGTTTGCAAGCAGCAGATTACGCGCAGAAAAAAAGGATCTCAAGAAGATCCTTTGATCTTTTCTA
CGGGGTCTGACGCTCAGTGGAACGAAAACTCACGTTAAGGGATTTTGGTCATGAGATTATCAAAAAGGAT
CTTCACCTAGATCCTTTTAAATTAAAAATGAAGTTTTAAATCAATCTAAAGTATATATGAGTAAACTTGG
TCTGACAGTTACCAATGCTTAATCAGTGAGGCACCTATCTCAGCGATCTGTCTATTTCGTTCATCCATAG
TTGCCTGACTCCCCGTCGTGTAGATAACTACGATACGGGAGGGCTTACCATCTGGCCCCAGTGCTGCAAT
GATACCGCGAGACCCACGCTCACCGGCTCCAGATTTATCAGCAATAAACCAGCCAGCCGGAAGGGCCGAG
CGCAGAAGTGGTCCTGCAACTTTATCCGCCTCCATCCAGTCTATTAATTGTTGCCGGGAAGCTAGAGTAA
GTAGTTCGCCAGTTAATAGTTTGCGCAACGTTGTTGCCATTGCTACAGGCATCGTGGTGTCACGCTCGTC
GTTTGGTATGGCTTCATTCAGCTCCGGTTCCCAACGATCAAGGCGAGTTACATGATCCCCCATGTTGTGC
AAAAAAGCGGTTAGCTCCTTCGGTCCTCCGATCGTTGTCAGAAGTAAGTTGGCCGCAGTGTTATCACTCA
TGGTTATGGCAGCACTGCATAATTCTCTTACTGTCATGCCATCCGTAAGATGCTTTTCTGTGACTGGTGA
GTACTCAACCAAGTCATTCTGAGAATAGTGTATGCGGCGACCGAGTTGCTCTTGCCCGGCGTCAATACGG
GATAATACCGCGCCACATAGCAGAACTTTAAAAGTGCTCATCATTGGAAAACGTTCTTCGGGGCGAAAAC
TCTCAAGGATCTTACCGCTGTTGAGATCCAGTTCGATGTAACCCACTCGTGCACCCAACTGATCTTCAGC
ATCTTTTACTTTCACCAGCGTTTCTGGGTGAGCAAAAACAGGAAGGCAAAATGCCGCAAAAAAGGGAATA
AGGGCGACACGGAAATGTTGAATACTCATACTCTTCCTTTTTCAATATTATTGAAGCATTTATCAGGGTT
ATTGTCTCATGAGCGGATACATATTTGAATGTATTTAGAAAAATAAACAAATAGGGGTTCCGCGCACATT
TCCCCGAAAAGTGCCACCTGACGTC
