>Addgene plasmid #82472 | pCDNA3-myc- mCE(Del 25C) | addgene partial sequence | sequence record 160453 | CMV-F 5'-CGCAAATGGGCGGTAGGCGTG-3'
AGAGCTCTCTGGCTAACTAGAGAACCCACTGCTTACTGGCTTATCGAAATTAATACGACTCACTATAGGG
AGACCCAAGCTTGGTACCACCATGGCATCAATGCAGAAGCTGATCTCAGAGGAGGACCTGCTTATGGCCA
TGGAGGCCGCTTACAACAAGATCCCGCCGCGGTGGCTGAACTGTCCGCGGCGCGGTCAGCCGGTGGCAGG
AAGATTCTTACCTCTGAAGACGATGCTGGGGCCAAGATATGATAGTCAAGTTGCTGAAGAAAACCGGTTC
CATCCCAGTATGCTCTCAAATTATCTAAAGAGCCTGAAGGTTAAAATGAGCTTGTTGGTGGATCTGACAA
ATACTTCAAGGTTCTATGACAGAAATGACATAGAAAAAGAAGGAATCAAGTATATCAAACTTCAGTGTAA
AGGACATGGCGAATGCCCCACCACTGAGAATACTGAGACATTCATTCGCCTGTGTGAGAGGTTTAATGAA
AGAAGCCCACCTGAACTTATAGGTGTTCACTGCACCCATGGCTTCAACCGCACTGGTTTCCTTATATGTG
CCTTTTTGGTGGAAAAAATGGATTGGAGTATTGAAGCAGCAGTTGCTACATTTGCCCAAGCCAGACCACC
AGGAATCTACAAGGGTGATTATTTGAAGGAACTTTTTCGTCGCTATGGAGATATAGAAGAAGCACCACCA
CCACCTGTATTGCCAGATTGGTGTTTTGAAGATGAGGATGAAGAAGATGAGGATGAAGATGGAAAAAAGG
ACTCAGAACCAGGGTCAAGTGCATCCTTTAGTAAAAGGAGAAAAGAGCGGTTAAAACTGGGAGCTATTTT
CTTGGAAGGCATAACTGTTAAAGGTGTAACTCAAGTAACAACTCAACCCAAGTTAGGAGAGGTGCAGCAG
AAATGTCATCAGTTCTGTGGCTGGGAAGGGTCTGGGTTCCCTGGAGCA
