>Addgene plasmid #82472 | pCDNA3-myc- mCE(Del 25C) | addgene partial sequence | sequence record 160454 | BGH-rev 5'-TAGAAGGCACAGTCGAGG-3'
CTATAGAATAGGGCCCTCACTGTCCCTGGGCGGCTGCTGCACATCTGTCAATGAATTCAAACAGCATCTC
CTTGGTGACAGGGTTCGAGATGCTATTGCACACAGCCATGGCTGTGTTGTAGGCATTTGGGAAACTTTTG
TCTATCCTCTGTCTCATGAAGACCCAGCTATTGTTCTCAAATTTGCATTCTATAATTTTGTTGTCATACT
GTTTTAGTTCTTTTGTCACCTTGATTTGTGCAAAGGGTCTTTCATAACCTCCAACATAGAGAAGGCCAAC
ATTCTGTGGAAGCAACCCTTCTCCTCCCATTCTTGTTATCTTAAGTCGAAAATCCACAGAGTTTAGACTG
GGAGGTTTCCATTTCAAAATGTCATCACATCGACCAGGCTTGTATTTTCCAATAGGCTGAAAAATAAGTC
CATCCATTTCATGGCTGACTTCTTTGGCAAAATTTCCTTCCAGAAGCTTTCTTGAAATATTGATGTCAAA
AAATTGTTTAGGTCTGACACTAAATGGTTCCTGTGTTTTGTCAATGAGTCCAGTCTTCATTTTTTCATGT
CGTGGACTTATAATTTCACGTTCAATACACTGTAGACGAATATTAAAATCACAGTCTCCAACTGGTTGTG
CATTGAACTTAATTATGTCATAGATCAAATATCTTGGGACGGCCTGTCCATTTACTTTGTCAATGATCAT
TTCCCCATCCAAAAGAGTATTTGATAAATGCATGCGAAGATCTTTACGAAATGGAAATTCCAGATTTGAA
ACATGAAAAACGGAATTATCTCTGTCAATCATAAAAACTTCATTTGTGCCATCAATCAACATCATGTAAC
GAGTGCCGTCTGCTTTCCAGCTTACTTTATAAGGCTTCTGCTCTAAAAGTCTAATATTTTGCTTGTCCAT
GGAGACAGGCTGTGCTCCAGGGAACCCAGACCCTTCCCAGCCACAGAACTGA
